>Addgene plasmid #203770 | TCARZ-CMV-Cherry-PAmin-GF3-R4A22 | addgene full sequence | sequence record 403018 | Addgene NGS Result
GAAGATCCTTTGATCTTTTCTACGGGGTCTGACGCTCAGTGGAACGAAAACTCACGTTAAGGGATTTTGG
TCATGAGATTATCAAAAAGGATCTTCACCTAGATCCTTTTAAATTAAAAATGAAGTTTTAAATCAATCTA
AAGTATATATGAGTAAACTTGGTCTGACAGTTACCAATGCTTAATCAGTGAGGCACCTATCTCAGCGATC
TGTCTATTTCGTTCATCCATAGTTGCCTGACTCCCCGTCGTGTAGATAACTACGATACGGGAGGGCTTAC
CATCTGGCCCCAGTGCTGCAATGATACCGCGAGACCCACGCTCACCGGCTCCAGATTTATCAGCAATAAA
CCAGCCAGCCGGAAGGGCCGAGCGCAGAAGTGGTCCTGCAACTTTATCCGCCTCCATCCAGTCTATTAAT
TGTTGCCGGGAAGCTAGAGTAAGTAGTTCGCCAGTTAATAGTTTGCGCAACGTTGTTGCCATTGCTACAG
GCATCGTGGTGTCACGCTCGTCGTTTGGTATGGCTTCATTCAGCTCCGGTTCCCAACGATCAAGGCGAGT
TACATGATCCCCCATGTTGTGCAAAAAAGCGGTTAGCTCCTTCGGTCCTCCGATCGTTGTCAGAAGTAAG
TTGGCCGCAGTGTTATCACTCATGGTTATGGCAGCACTGCATAATTCTCTTACTGTCATGCCATCCGTAA
GATGCTTTTCTGTGACTGGTGAGTACTCAACCAAGTCATTCTGAGAATAGTGTATGCGGCGACCGAGTTG
CTCTTGCCCGGCGTCAATACGGGATAATACCGCGCCACATAGCAGAACTTTAAAAGTGCTCATCATTGGA
AAACGTTCTTCGGGGCGAAAACTCTCAAGGATCTTACCGCTGTTGAGATCCAGTTCGATGTAACCCACTC
GTGCACCCAACTGATCTTCAGCATCTTTTACTTTCACCAGCGTTTCTGGGTGAGCAAAAACAGGAAGGCA
AAATGCCGCAAAAAAGGGAATAAGGGCGACACGGAAATGTTGAATACTCATACTCTTCCTTTTTCAATAT
TATTGAAGCATTTATCAGGGTTATTGTCTCATGAGCGGATACATATTTGAATGTATTTAGAAAAATAAAC
AAATAGGGGTTCCGCGCACATTTCCCCGAAAAGTGCCACCTGACGTCCCAATGATGTCCCAATGATCTTA
AGGAATTCTAATACGACTCACTATAGGGTAAACGGCGGGAGTAACTATGACTCTCTTAAGGAGTCATAGA
GCCAGAACCTCCTCGTGGTCCCGCTGGGCACAGGGATTAATTTTTCTGTGGCAAATTTGACTGGCTCTAG
ACGTTACATAACTTACGGTAAATGGCCCGCCTGGCTGACCGCCCAACGACCCCCGCCCATTGACGTCAAT
AATGACGTATGTTCCCATAGTAACGCCAATAGGGACTTTCCATTGACGTCAATGGGTGGAGTATTTACGG
TAAACTGCCCACTTGGCAGTACATCAAGTGTATCATATGCCAAGTACGCCCCCTATTGACGTCAATGACG
GTAAATGGCCCGCCTGGCATTATGCCCAGTACATGACCTTATGGGACTTTCCTACTTGGCAGTACATCTA
CGTATTAGTCATCGCTATTACCATGGTGATGCGGTTTTGGCAGTACATCAATGGGCGTGGATAGGGGTTT
GACTCACGGGGATTTCCAAGTCTCCACCCCATTGACGTCAATGGGAGTTTGTTTTGGCACCAAAATCAAC
GGGACTTTCCAAAATGTCGTAACAACTCCGCCCCATTGACGCAAATGGGCGGTAGGCGTGTACGGTGGGA
GGTCTATATAAGCAGAGCTCGTTTAGTGAACCGCTTGTCTCGCTCCGGGGAACGCTCGGAAACTCCCGGC
CGCCGCCACCCGCGTCTGTTCTGTTACACAAGGGAAGAAAAGCCGCTGCCGCACTCCGAGTGTCGTACGG
CCACCATGGTGAGCAAAGGCGAAGAAGATAACATGGCGATTATTAAAGAATTTATGCGCTTTAAAGTGCA
TATGGAAGGCAGCGTGAACGGCCATGAATTTGAAATTGAAGGCGAAGGCGAAGGCCGCCCGTATGAAGGC
ACCCAGACCGCGAAACTGAAAGTGACCAAAGGCGGCCCGCTGCCGTTTGCGTGGGATATTCTGAGCCCGC
AGTTTATGTATGGCAGCAAAGCGTATGTGAAACATCCGGCGGATATTCCGGATTATCTGAAACTGAGCTT
TCCGGAAGGCTTTAAATGGGAACGCGTGATGAACTTTGAAGATGGCGGCGTGGTGACCGTGACCCAGGAT
AGCAGCCTGCAGGATGGCGAATTTATTTATAAAGTGAAACTGCGCGGCACCAACTTTCCGAGCGATGGCC
CGGTGATGCAGAAAAAAACCATGGGCTGGGAAGCGAGCAGCGAACGCATGTATCCGGAAGATGGCGCGCT
GAAAGGCGAAATTAAACAGCGCCTGAAACTGAAAGATGGCGGCCATTATGATGCGGAAGTGAAAACCACC
TATAAAGCGAAAAAACCGGTGCAGCTGCCGGGCGCGTATAACGTGAACATTAAACTGGATATTACCAGCC
ATAACGAAGATTATACCATTGTGGAACAGTATGAACGCGCGGAAGGCCGCCATAGCACCGGCGGCATGGA
TGAACTGTATAAATAGTGAAAGCTTAATAAAAGATCTTTATGTTCATTAGATCTGTGTGTTGGTTTTTGT
GTGGCGGCCGCTAGGGTAGATAATCTTTGTATAGTGGGGGGGGATCTCATGTACCGGGTTTCTTTTATTT
GATTTTCAATAAAACAGACGGTAGCTAGGTTCGCAAGGCAGCCACAAGCCAAAGATAGGTAGGGTGCTCA
TAGTGAGTAGGGACAGTGCCTTTTGATTCACAACGCGTCAATACCATCTGACACGGATACCCTTACCGGA
CTTGTCATGATCTCCCAGACTTGTCCAAGGTGGACGGGCCACCTTTACTTAACCCGGAAAAGGAACATAT
ATTAATTATATGTGTTCGGAAAATAGCAAAAAAAAAAAAAAAAAAAAAAAAGTCTTCATCGGAAAGAACA
TGTGAGCAAAAGGCCAGCAAAAGGCCAGGAACCGTAAAAAGGCCGCGTTGCTGGCGTTTTTCCATAGGCT
CCGCCCCCCTGACGAGCATCACAAAAATCGACGCTCAAGTCAGAGGTGGCGAAACCCGACAGGACTATAA
AGATACCAGGCGTTTCCCCCTGGAAGCTCCCTCGTGCGCTCTCCTGTTCCGACCCTGCCGCTTACCGGAT
ACCTGTCCGCCTTTCTCCCTTCGGGAAGCGTGGCGCTTTCTCATAGCTCACGCTGTAGGTATCTCAGTTC
GGTGTAGGTCGTTCGCTCCAAGCTGGGCTGTGTGCACGAACCCCCCGTTCAGCCCGACCGCTGCGCCTTA
TCCGGTAACTATCGTCTTGAGTCCAACCCGGTAAGACACGACTTATCGCCACTGGCAGCAGCCACTGGTA
ACAGGATTAGCAGAGCGAGGTATGTAGGCGGTGCTACAGAGTTCTTGAAGTGGTGGCCTAACTACGGCTA
CACTAGAAGAACAGTATTTGGTATCTGCGCTCTGCTGAAGCCAGTTACCTTCGGAAAAAGAGTTGGTAGC
TCTTGATCCGGCAAACAAACCACCGCTGGTAGCGGTGGTTTTTTTGTTTGCAAGCAGCAGATTACGCGCA
GAAAAAAAGGATCTCAA
Features (pLannotate 1.2.2; 9 found; start..end, strand, type, name):
    171..1031    -  CDS            AmpR: β-lactamase; bla; confers resistance to ampicillin, carbenicillin, and related antibiotics
   1032..1136    -  promoter       AmpR promoter: bla
   1199..1217    +  promoter       T7 promoter: promoter for bacteriophage T7 RNA polymerase
   1332..1635    +  enhancer       CMV enhancer: human cytomegalovirus immediate early enhancer
   1708..1725    -  promoter       CMV promoter (fragment): human cytomegalovirus (CMV) immediate early promoter
   1788..1839    +  promoter       CMVd2 promoter: truncated human cytomegalovirus (CMV) immediate early promoter that yields moderately reduced expression relative to the full-length promoter
   1966..2673    +  CDS            mCherry: mCherry is a basic (constitutively fluorescent) red fluorescent protein published in 2004, derived from Discosoma sp.. It is reported to be a very rapidly-maturing monomer with low acid sensitivity.
   2686..2728    +  polyA_signal   poly(A) signal (fragment): synthetic polyadenylation signal
   3139..3727    -  rep_origin     ori: high-copy-number ColE1/pMB1/pBR322/pUC origin of replication
