[The description below was written by a language model from this plasmid's Addgene catalogue record and pLannotate feature annotations shown in this document.]
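Description:
TCARZ-CMV-Cherry-PAmin-GF3-R4A22 is a small (about 3.7 kb) in vitro transcription template plasmid built on the pUC57min backbone. It is propagated in E. coli as a high-copy plasmid through its ColE1/pUC-type origin and selected with ampicillin via the β-lactamase gene and its native promoter. It is not intended to be expressed directly from the plasmid in mammalian cells; instead, a bacteriophage T7 promoter sits upstream of the payload so that T7 RNA polymerase can transcribe the whole cassette into a synthetic template RNA.

That RNA is the template component of PRINT, a method that uses eukaryotic retroelement proteins to insert transgenes into human safe-harbor loci. The transcribed region carries a complete mammalian expression unit in the sense orientation: CMV immediate-early enhancer and promoter elements, the mCherry red fluorescent protein coding sequence, and a short synthetic polyadenylation signal (annotated as a fragment, consistent with the "PAmin" part of the name). Once the template RNA has been copied into genomic DNA, the CMV promoter would drive mCherry, so red fluorescence reports successful insertion.

The automated annotation leaves unlabelled stretches between the T7 promoter and the CMV enhancer and, more substantially, between the poly(A) signal and the origin. These presumably hold the flanking RNA modules hinted at by the name elements TCARZ, GF3 and R4A22, but the record does not define these elements, so their identity and function cannot be stated here. The cloning method is also unrecorded.
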