Addgene plasmid #203770: TCARZ-CMV-Cherry-PAmin-GF3-R4A22
Purpose: For production of template RNA for use in PRINT, mCherry under CMV promoter
Depositing lab: Kathleen Collins. Depositing organization: University of California, Berkeley. Publication: Harnessing eukaryotic retroelement proteins for transgene insertion into human safe-harbor loci. Zhang X, Van Treeck B, Horton CA, McIntyre JJR, Palm SM, Shumate JL, Collins K. Nat Biotechnol. 2024 Feb 20. doi: 10.1038/s41587-024-02137-y. PubMed 38379101.
Backbone
  Vector backbone: pUC57min
  Vector type: IVT template
Growth in bacteria
  Bacterial resistance: Ampicillin, 100 μg/mL
  Growth temperature: 37°C
  Growth strain: DH5alpha
  Copy number: High Copy
Gene/Insert
  Gene/Insert name: PRINT template RNA for mCherry
  Species: Synthetic
  Promoter: CMV
  Cloning method: Unknown
Terms and licenses: Academic/Nonprofit Terms; Industry Terms: Not Available to Industry
How to cite: TCARZ-CMV-Cherry-PAmin-GF3-R4A22 was a gift from Kathleen Collins (Addgene plasmid # 203770 ; http://n2t.net/addgene:203770 ; RRID:Addgene_203770)
